>Addgene plasmid #192458 | betaTrCP mVenus reporter | addgene full sequence | sequence record 382258 | Addgene NGS Result
TGGAAGGGCTAATTCACTCCCAAAGAAGACAAGATATCCTTGATCTGTGGATCTACCACACACAAGGCTA
CTTCCCTGATTAGCAGAACTACACACCAGGGCCAGGGGTCAGATATCCACTGACCTTTGGATGGTGCTAC
AAGCTAGTACCAGTTGAGCCAGATAAGGTAGAAGAGGCCAATAAAGGAGAGAACACCAGCTTGTTACACC
CTGTGAGCCTGCATGGGATGGATGACCCGGAGAGAGAAGTGTTAGAGTGGAGGTTTGACAGCCGCCTAGC
ATTTCATCACGTGGCCCGAGAGCTGCATCCGGAGTACTTCAAGAACTGCTGATATCGAGCTTGCTACAAG
GGACTTTCCGCTGGGGACTTTCCAGGGAGGCGTGGCCTGGGCGGGACTGGGGAGTGGCGAGCCCTCAGAT
CCTGCATATAAGCAGCTGCTTTTTGCCTGTACTGGGTCTCTCTGGTTAGACCAGATCTGAGCCTGGGAGC
TCTCTGGCTAACTAGGGAACCCACTGCTTAAGCCTCAATAAAGCTTGCCTTGAGTGCTTCAAGTAGTGTG
TGCCCGTCTGTTGTGTGACTCTGGTAACTAGAGATCCCTCAGACCCTTTTAGTCAGTGTGGAAAATCTCT
AGCAGTGGCGCCCGAACAGGGACTTGAAAGCGAAAGGGAAACCAGAGGAGCTCTCTCGACGCAGGACTCG
GCTTGCTGAAGCGCGCACGGCAAGAGGCGAGGGGCGGCGACTGGTGAGTACGCCAAAAATTTTGACTAGC
GGAGGCTAGAAGGAGAGAGATGGGTGCGAGAGCGTCAGTATTAAGCGGGGGAGAATTAGATCGCGATGGG
AAAAAATTCGGTTAAGGCCAGGGGGAAAGAAAAAATATAAATTAAAACATATAGTATGGGCAAGCAGGGA
GCTAGAACGATTCGCAGTTAATCCTGGCCTGTTAGAAACATCAGAAGGCTGTAGACAAATACTGGGACAG
CTACAACCATCCCTTCAGACAGGATCAGAAGAACTTAGATCATTATATAATACAGTAGCAACCCTCTATT
GTGTGCATCAAAGGATAGAGATAAAAGACACCAAGGAAGCTTTAGACAAGATAGAGGAAGAGCAAAACAA
AAGTAAGACCACCGCACAGCAAGCGGCCGGCCGCTGATCTTCAGACCTGGAGGAGGAGATATGAGGGACA
ATTGGAGAAGTGAATTATATAAATATAAAGTAGTAAAAATTGAACCATTAGGAGTAGCACCCACCAAGGC
AAAGAGAAGAGTGGTGCAGAGAGAAAAAAGAGCAGTGGGAATAGGAGCTTTGTTCCTTGGGTTCTTGGGA
GCAGCAGGAAGCACTATGGGCGCAGCGTCAATGACGCTGACGGTACAGGCCAGACAATTATTGTCTGGTA
TAGTGCAGCAGCAGAACAATTTGCTGAGGGCTATTGAGGCGCAACAGCATCTGTTGCAACTCACAGTCTG
GGGCATCAAGCAGCTCCAGGCAAGAATCCTGGCTGTGGAAAGATACCTAAAGGATCAACAGCTCCTGGGG
ATTTGGGGTTGCTCTGGAAAACTCATTTGCACCACTGCTGTGCCTTGGAATGCTAGTTGGAGTAATAAAT
CTCTGGAACAGATTTGGAATCACACGACCTGGATGGAGTGGGACAGAGAAATTAACAATTACACAAGCTT
AATACACTCCTTAATTGAAGAATCGCAAAACCAGCAAGAAAAGAATGAACAAGAATTATTGGAATTAGAT
AAATGGGCAAGTTTGTGGAATTGGTTTAACATAACAAATTGGCTGTGGTATATAAAATTATTCATAATGA
TAGTAGGAGGCTTGGTAGGTTTAAGAATAGTTTTTGCTGTACTTTCTATAGTGAATAGAGTTAGGCAGGG
ATATTCACCATTATCGTTTCAGACCCACCTCCCAACCCCGAGGGGACCCGACAGGCCCGAAGGAATAGAA
GAAGAAGGTGGAGAGAGAGACAGAGACAGATCCATTCGATTAGTGAACGGATCTCGACGGTATCGCCTTT
AAAAGAAAAGGGGGGATTGGGGGGTACAGTGCAGGGGAAAGAATAGTAGACATAATAGCAACAGACATAC
AAACTAAAGAATTACAAAAACAAATTACAAAAATTCAAAATTTTCGGGTTTATTACAGGGACAGCAGAGA
TCCAGTTTATCGATGAGGCCCTTTCGTCTTCACTCGAGGTGCCCGTCAGTGGGCAGAGCGCACATCGCCC
ACAGTCCCCGAGAAGTTGGGGGGAGGGGTCGGCAATTGAACCGGTGCCTAGAGAAGGTGGCGCGGGGTAA
ACTGGGAAAGTGATGTCGTGTACTGGCTCCGCCTTTTTCCCGAGGGTGGGGGAGAACCGTATATAAGTGC
AGTAGTCGCCGTGAACGTTCTTTTTCGCAACGGGTTTGCCGCCAGAACACAGGTAAGTGCCGTGTGTGGT
TCCCGCGGGCCTGGCCTCTTTACGGGTTATGGCCCTTGCGTGCCTTGAATTACTTCCACCTGGCTGCAGT
ACGTGATTCTTGATCCCGAGCTTCGGGTTGGAAGTGGGTGGGAGAGTTCGAGGCCTTGCGCTTAAGGAGC
CCCTTCGCCTCGTGCTTGAGTTGAGGCCTGGCCTGGGCGCTGGGGCCGCCGCGTGCGAATCTGGTGGCAC
CTTCGCGCCTGTCTCGCTGCTTTCGATAAGTCTCTAGCCATTTAAAATTTTTGATGACCTGCTGCGACGC
TTTTTTTCTGGCAAGATAGTCTTGTAAATGCGGGCCAAGATCTGCACACTGGTATTTCGGTTTTTGGGGC
CGCGGGCGGCGACGGGGCCCGTGCGTCCCAGCGCACATGTTCGGCGAGGCGGGGCCTGCGAGCGCGGCCA
CCGAGAATCGGACGGGGGTAGTCTCAAGCTGGCCGGCCTGCTCTGGTGCCTGGCCTCGCGCCGCCGTGTA
TCGCCCCGCCCTGGGCGGCAAGGCTGGCCCGGTCGGCACCAGTTGCGTGAGCGGAAAGATGGCCGCTTCC
CGGCCCTGCTGCAGGGAGCTCAAAATGGAGGACGCGGCGCTCGGGAGAGCGGGCGGGTGAGTCACCCACA
CAAAGGAAAAGGGCCTTTCCGTCCTCAGCCGTCGCTTCATGTGACTCCACGGAGTACCGGGCGCCGTCCA
GGCACCTCGATTAGTTCTCGAGCTTTTGGAGTACGTCGTCTTTAGGTTGGGGGGAGGGGTTTTATGCGAT
GGAGTTTCCCCACACTGAGTGGGTGGAGACTGAAGTTAGGCCAGCTTGGCACTTGATGTAATTCTCCTTG
GAATTTGCCCTTTTTGAGTTTGGATCTTGGTTCATTCTCAAGCCTCAGACAGTGGTTCAAAGTTTTTTTC
TTCCATTTCAGGTGTCGTGAGGATCCACCGCCACCATGCCAAAGAAGAAGAGAAAGGTACTGGTACCGGT
CGTCTTCAAGATGCCATGGAAGCCCACACATCCCAGCTCCACCCATGCTCTGGCAGAGTGGGCCAGCCGC
AGGGAAGCCTTTGCCCAGAGACCCAGCTCGGCCCCCGACCTGATGTGTCTCAGTCCTGACCGGAAGATGG
AAGTGGAGGAGCTCAGCCCCCTGGCCCTAGGTCGCTTCTCTCTGACCCCTGCAGAGGGGGATACTGAGGA
AGATGATGGATTTGTGGACATCCTAGAGAGTGACTTAAAGGATGATGATGCAGTTCCCCCAGGCATGGAG
AGTCTCATTAGTGCCCCACTGGTCAAGACCTTGGAAAAGGAAGAGGAAAAGGACCTCGTCATGTACAGCA
AGTGCCAGCGGCTCTTCCGCTCTCCGTCCATGCCCTGCAGCGTGATCCGGCCCATCCTCAAGAGGCTGGA
GCGGAGCGCAGGTGGTAAGAGCGCCGGTGGAATGGTGAGCAAGGGCGAGGAGCTGTTCACCGGGGTGGTG
CCCATCCTGGTCGAGCTGGACGGCGACGTAAACGGCCACAAGTTCAGCGTGTCCGGCGAGGGCGAGGGCG
ATGCCACCTACGGCAAGCTGACCCTGAAGCTGATCTGCACCACCGGCAAGCTGCCCGTGCCCTGGCCCAC
CCTCGTGACCACCCTGGGCTACGGCCTGCAGTGCTTCGCCCGCTACCCCGACCACATGAAGCAGCACGAC
TTCTTCAAGTCCGCCATGCCCGAAGGCTACGTCCAGGAGCGCACCATCTTCTTCAAGGACGACGGCAACT
ACAAGACCCGCGCCGAGGTGAAGTTCGAGGGCGACACCCTGGTGAACCGCATCGAGCTGAAGGGCATCGA
CTTCAAGGAGGACGGCAACATCCTGGGGCACAAGCTGGAGTACAACTACAACAGCCACAACGTCTATATC
ACCGCCGACAAGCAGAAGAACGGCATCAAGGCCAACTTCAAGATCCGCCACAACATCGAGGACGGCGGCG
TGCAGCTCGCCGACCACTACCAGCAGAACACCCCCATCGGCGACGGCCCCGTGCTGCTGCCCGACAACCA
CTACCTGAGCTACCAGTCCAAGCTGAGCAAAGACCCCAACGAGAAGCGCGATCACATGGTCCTGCTGGAG
TTCGTGACCGCCGCCGGGATCACTCTCGGCATGGACGAGCTGTACAAGTGAGAATTCCTCGAGGGCGGCC
GCTCTAGAGTCGACGGGCCGCGGTAACAATTGTTAACTAACTTAAGCTAGCAACGGTTTCCCTCTAGCGG
GATCAATTCCGCCCCCCCCCCCTAACGTTACTGGCCGAAGCCGCTTGGAATAAGGCCGGTGTGCGTTTGT
CTATATGTTATTTTCCACCATATTGCCGTCTTTTGGCAATGTGAGGGCCCGGAAACCTGGCCCTGTCTTC
TTGACGAGCATTCCTAGGGGTCTTTCCCCTCTCGCCAAAGGAATGCAAGGTCTGTTGAATGTCGTGAAGG
AAGCAGTTCCTCTGGAAGCTTCTTGAAGACAAACAACGTCTGTAGCGACCCTTTGCAGGCAGCGGAACCC
CCCACCTGGCGACAGGTGCCTCTGCGGCCAAAAGCCACGTGTATAAGATACACCTGCAAAGGCGGCACAA
CCCCAGTGCCACGTTGTGAGTTGGATAGTTGTGGAAAGAGTCAAATGGCTCTCCTCAAGCGTATTCAACA
AGGGGCTGAAGGATGCCCAGAAGGTACCCCATTGTATGGGATCTGATCTGGGGCCTCGGTGCACATGCTT
TACATGTGTTTAGTCGAGGTTAAAAAAACGTCTAGGCCCCCCGAACCACGGGGACGTGGTTTTCCTTTGA
AAAACACGATAATACCATGACCGAGTACAAGCCCACGGTGCGCCTCGCCACCCGCGACGACGTCCCCAGG
GCCGTACGCACCCTCGCCGCCGCGTTCGCCGACTACCCCGCCACGCGCCACACCGTCGATCCGGACCGCC
ACATCGAGCGGGTCACCGAGCTGCAAGAACTCTTCCTCACGCGCGTCGGGCTCGACATCGGCAAGGTGTG
GGTCGCGGACGACGGCGCCGCGGTGGCGGTCTGGACCACGCCGGAGAGCGTCGAAGCGGGGGCGGTGTTC
GCCGAGATCGGCCCGCGCATGGCCGAGTTGAGCGGTTCCCGGCTGGCCGCGCAGCAACAGATGGAAGGCC
TCCTGGCGCCGCACCGGCCCAAGGAGCCCGCGTGGTTCCTGGCCACCGTCGGCGTCTCGCCCGACCACCA
GGGCAAGGGTCTGGGCAGCGCCGTCGTGCTCCCCGGAGTGGAGGCGGCCGAGCGCGCCGGGGTGCCCGCC
TTCCTGGAGACCTCCGCGCCCCGCAACCTCCCCTTCTACGAGCGGCTCGGCTTCACCGTCACCGCCGACG
TCGAGGTGCCCGAAGGACCGCGCACCTGGTGCATGACCCGCAAGCCCGGTGCCTGACCCGGGCGGGGCGC
GTCTGGAACAATCAACCTCTGGATTACAAAATTTGTGAAAGATTGACTGGTATTCTTAACTATGTTGCTC
CTTTTACGCTATGTGGATACGCTGCTTTAATGCCTTTGTATCATGCTATTGCTTCCCGTATGGCTTTCAT
TTTCTCCTCCTTGTATAAATCCTGGTTGCTGTCTCTTTATGAGGAGTTGTGGCCCGTTGTCAGGCAACGT
GGCGTGGTGTGCACTGTGTTTGCTGACGCAACCCCCACTGGTTGGGGCATTGCCACCACCTGTCAGCTCC
TTTCCGGGACTTTCGCTTTCCCCCTCCCTATTGCCACGGCGGAACTCATCGCCGCCTGCCTTGCCCGCTG
CTGGACAGGGGCTCGGCTGTTGGGCACTGACAATTCCGTGGTGTTGTCGGGGAAGCTGACGTCCTTTCCA
TGGCTGCTCGCCTGTGTTGCCACCTGGATTCTGCGCGGGACGTCCTTCTGCTACGTCCCTTCGGCCCTCA
ATCCAGCGGACCTTCCTTCCCGCGGCCTGCTGCCGGCTCTGCGGCCTCTTCCGCGTCTTCGCCTTCGCCC
TCAGACGAGTCGGATCTCCCTTTGGGCCGCCTCCCCGCCTGGAATTAATTCTGCAGTCGAGACCTAGAAA
AACATGGAGCAATCACAAGTAGCAATACAGCAGCTACCAATGCTGATTGTGCCTGGCTAGAAGCACAAGA
GGAGGAGGAGGTGGGTTTTCCAGTCACACCTCAGGTACCTTTAAGACCAATGACTTACAAGGCAGCTGTA
GATCTTAGCCACTTTTTAAAAGAAAAGAGGGGACTGGAAGGGCTAATTCACTCCCAACGAAGACAAGATA
TCCTTGATCTGTGGATCTACCACACACAAGGCTACTTCCCTGATTAGCAGAACTACACACCAGGGCCAGG
GGTCAGATATCCACTGACCTTTGGATGGTGCTACAAGCTAGTACCAGTTGAGCCAGATAAGGTAGAAGAG
GCCAATAAAGGAGAGAACACCAGCTTGTTACACCCTGTGAGCCTGCATGGGATGGATGACCCGGAGAGAG
AAGTGTTAGAGTGGAGGTTTGACAGCCGCCTAGCATTTCATCACGTGGCCCGAGAGCTGCATCCGGAGTA
CTTCAAGAACTGCTGATATCGAGCTTGCTACAAGGGACTTTCCGCTGGGGACTTTCCAGGGAGGCGTGGC
CTGGGCGGGACTGGGGAGTGGCGAGCCCTCAGATCCTGCATATAAGCAGCTGCTTTTTGCCTGTACTGGG
TCTCTCTGGTTAGACCAGATCTGAGCCTGGGAGCTCTCTGGCTAACTAGGGAACCCACTGCTTAAGCCTC
AATAAAGCTTGCCTTGAGTGCTTCAAGTAGTGTGTGCCCGTCTGTTGTGTGACTCTGGTAACTAGAGATC
CCTCAGACCCTTTTAGTCAGTGTGGAAAATCTCTAGCAGTAGTAGTTCATGTCATCTTATTATTCAGTAT
TTATAACTTGCAAAGAAATGAATATCAGAGAGTGAGAGGCCTTGACATTGCTAGCGTTTACCGTCGACCT
CTAGCTAGAGCTTGGCGTAATCATGGTCATAGCTGTTTCCTGTGTGAAATTGTTATCCGCTCACAATTCC
ACACAACATACGAGCCGGAAGCATAAAGTGTAAAGCCTGGGGTGCCTAATGAGTGAGCTAACTCACATTA
ATTGCGTTGCGCTCACTGCCCGCTTTCCAGTCGGGAAACCTGTCGTGCCAGCTGCATTAATGAATCGGCC
AACGCGCGGGGAGAGGCGGTTTGCGTATTGGGCGCTCTTCCGCTTCCTCGCTCACTGACTCGCTGCGCTC
GGTCGTTCGGCTGCGGCGAGCGGTATCAGCTCACTCAAAGGCGGTAATACGGTTATCCACAGAATCAGGG
GATAACGCAGGAAAGAACATGTGAGCAAAAGGCCAGCAAAAGGCCAGGAACCGTAAAAAGGCCGCGTTGC
TGGCGTTTTTCCATAGGCTCCGCCCCCCTGACGAGCATCACAAAAATCGACGCTCAAGTCAGAGGTGGCG
AAACCCGACAGGACTATAAAGATACCAGGCGTTTCCCCCTGGAAGCTCCCTCGTGCGCTCTCCTGTTCCG
ACCCTGCCGCTTACCGGATACCTGTCCGCCTTTCTCCCTTCGGGAAGCGTGGCGCTTTCTCATAGCTCAC
GCTGTAGGTATCTCAGTTCGGTGTAGGTCGTTCGCTCCAAGCTGGGCTGTGTGCACGAACCCCCCGTTCA
GCCCGACCGCTGCGCCTTATCCGGTAACTATCGTCTTGAGTCCAACCCGGTAAGACACGACTTATCGCCA
CTGGCAGCAGCCACTGGTAACAGGATTAGCAGAGCGAGGTATGTAGGCGGTGCTACAGAGTTCTTGAAGT
GGTGGCCTAACTACGGCTACACTAGAAGAACAGTATTTGGTATCTGCGCTCTGCTGAAGCCAGTTACCTT
CGGAAAAAGAGTTGGTAGCTCTTGATCCGGCAAACAAACCACCGCTGGTAGCGGTGGTTTTTTTGTTTGC
AAGCAGCAGATTACGCGCAGAAAAAAAGGATCTCAAGAAGATCCTTTGATCTTTTCTACGGGGTCTGACG
CTCAGTGGAACGAAAACTCACGTTAAGGGATTTTGGTCATGAGATTATCAAAAAGGATCTTCACCTAGAT
CCTTTTAAATTAAAAATGAAGTTTTAAATCAATCTAAAGTATATATGAGTAAACTTGGTCTGACAGTTAC
CAATGCTTAATCAGTGAGGCACCTATCTCAGCGATCTGTCTATTTCGTTCATCCATAGTTGCCTGACTCC
CCGTCGTGTAGATAACTACGATACGGGAGGGCTTACCATCTGGCCCCAGTGCTGCAATGATACCGCGAGA
CCCACGCTCACCGGCTCCAGATTTATCAGCAATAAACCAGCCAGCCGGAAGGGCCGAGCGCAGAAGTGGT
CCTGCAACTTTATCCGCCTCCATCCAGTCTATTAATTGTTGCCGGGAAGCTAGAGTAAGTAGTTCGCCAG
TTAATAGTTTGCGCAACGTTGTTGCCATTGCTACAGGCATCGTGGTGTCACGCTCGTCGTTTGGTATGGC
TTCATTCAGCTCCGGTTCCCAACGATCAAGGCGAGTTACATGATCCCCCATGTTGTGCAAAAAAGCGGTT
AGCTCCTTCGGTCCTCCGATCGTTGTCAGAAGTAAGTTGGCCGCAGTGTTATCACTCATGGTTATGGCAG
CACTGCATAATTCTCTTACTGTCATGCCATCCGTAAGATGCTTTTCTGTGACTGGTGAGTACTCAACCAA
GTCATTCTGAGAATAGTGTATGCGGCGACCGAGTTGCTCTTGCCCGGCGTCAATACGGGATAATACCGCG
CCACATAGCAGAACTTTAAAAGTGCTCATCATTGGAAAACGTTCTTCGGGGCGAAAACTCTCAAGGATCT
TACCGCTGTTGAGATCCAGTTCGATGTAACCCACTCGTGCACCCAACTGATCTTCAGCATCTTTTACTTT
CACCAGCGTTTCTGGGTGAGCAAAAACAGGAAGGCAAAATGCCGCAAAAAAGGGAATAAGGGCGACACGG
AAATGTTGAATACTCATACTCTTCCTTTTTCAATATTATTGAAGCATTTATCAGGGTTATTGTCTCATGA
GCGGATACATATTTGAATGTATTTAGAAAAATAAACAAATAGGGGTTCCGCGCACATTTCCCCGAAAAGT
GCCACCTGACGTCGACGGATCGGGAGATCAACTTGTTTATTGCAGCTTATAATGGTTACAAATAAAGCAA
TAGCATCACAAATTTCACAAATAAAGCATTTTTTTCACTGCATTCTAGTTGTGGTTTGTCCAAACTCATC
AATGTATCTTATCATGTCTGGATCAACTGGATAACTCAAGCTAACCAAAATCATCCCAAACTTCCCACCC
CATACCCTATTACCACTGCCAATTACCTGTGGTTTCATTTACTCTAAACCTGTGATTCCTCTGAATTATT
TTCATTTTAAAGAAATTGTATTTGTTAAATATGTACTACAAACTTAGTAGT
Features (pLannotate 1.2.2; 25 found; start..end, strand, type, name):
    377..634     +  LTR            5' LTR (truncated): truncated 5' long terminal repeat (LTR) from HIV-1
    681..806     +  misc_feature   HIV-1 Ψ: packaging signal of human immunodeficiency virus type 1
    790..1128    +  CDS            HIV-1 gag (fragment): gag protein from human immunodeficiency virus 1; gag
   1303..1536    +  misc_feature   RRE: The Rev response element (RRE) of HIV-1 allows for Rev-dependent mRNA export from the nucleus to the cytoplasm.
   1913..2013    +  CDS            Rev (fragment): human immunodeficiency virus 1 (HIV-1) Rev protein; rev; enhances nuclear export of unspliced and incompletely spliced viral mRNAs
   2028..2143    +  misc_feature   cPPT/CTS: central polypurine tract and central termination sequence of HIV-1 (lacking the first T)
   2221..2432    +  promoter       EF-1α core promoter: core promoter for human elongation factor EF-1α
   2433..3371    +  intron         EF-1α intron A: intron upstream of the start codon of human EF-1α
   3399..3419    +  CDS            SV40 NLS: nuclear localization signal of SV40 (simian virus 40) large T antigen
   3432..3854    +  CDS            CDC25B (fragment): MPIP2_HUMAN - Also known as CDC25HU2. Experimental evidence at protein level: Swiss-Prot protein existence level 1. Tyrosine protein phosphatase which functions as a dosage- dependent inducer of mitotic progression. Required for G2/M phases of the cell cycle progression and abscission during cytokinesis in a ECT2- dependent manner. Directly dephosphorylates CDK1 and stimulates its kinase activity. The three isoforms seem to have a different level of activity. From Homo sapiens (Human).
   3882..4598    +  CDS            mVenus: mVenus is a basic (constitutively fluorescent) yellow fluorescent protein published in 2006, derived from Aequorea victoria. It is reported to be a rapidly-maturing monomer with moderate acid sensitivity.
   4703..5264    +  misc_feature   IRES: internal ribosome entry site (IRES) of the encephalomyocarditis virus (EMCV)
   5267..5866    +  CDS            PuroR: puromycin N-acetyltransferase; pac from Streptomyces alboniger; confers resistance to puromycin
   5890..6478    +  misc_feature   WPRE: woodchuck hepatitis virus posttranscriptional regulatory element
   6495..7013    +  CDS            nef (fragment): NEF_HV1BR - Experimental evidence at protein level: Swiss-Prot protein existence level 1. Extracellular Nef protein targets CD4(+) T-lymphocytes for apoptosis by interacting with CXCR4 surface receptors (PubMed:14990729). From Human immunodeficiency virus type 1 group M subtype B (isolate BRU/LAI) (HIV-1).
   7061..7318    +  LTR            5' LTR (truncated): truncated 5' long terminal repeat (LTR) from HIV-1
   7470..7486    -  protein_bind   lac operator: The lac repressor binds to the lac operator to inhibit transcription in E. coli. This inhibition can be relieved by adding lactose or isopropyl-β-D-thiogalactopyranoside (IPTG). lac repressor encoded by lacI
   7494..7524    -  promoter       lac promoter: promoter for the E. coli lac operon
   7539..7560    -  protein_bind   CAP binding site: CAP binding activates transcription in the presence of cAMP. E. coli catabolite activator protein
   7573..7665    -  CDS            lacI (fragment): lac repressor; lacI; The lac repressor binds to the lac operator to inhibit transcription in E. coli. This inhibition can be relieved by adding lactose or isopropyl-β-D-thiogalactopyranoside (IPTG).
   7848..8436    -  rep_origin     ori: high-copy-number ColE1/pMB1/pBR322/pUC origin of replication
   8607..9467    -  CDS            AmpR: β-lactamase; bla; confers resistance to ampicillin, carbenicillin, and related antibiotics
   9468..9572    -  promoter       AmpR promoter: bla
   9620..9754    +  polyA_signal   SV40 poly(A) signal: SV40 polyadenylation signal
   9921..329     +  CDS            nef (fragment) (across the origin): NEF_HV1BR - Experimental evidence at protein level: Swiss-Prot protein existence level 1. Extracellular Nef protein targets CD4(+) T-lymphocytes for apoptosis by interacting with CXCR4 surface receptors (PubMed:14990729). From Human immunodeficiency virus type 1 group M subtype B (isolate BRU/LAI) (HIV-1).
