[The description below was written by a language model from this plasmid's Addgene catalogue record and pLannotate feature annotations shown in this document.]
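Description:
The betaTrCP mVenus reporter is a pLenti-based lentiviral vector for expression in mammalian cells, built to report the activity of the beta-TrCP ubiquitin ligase substrate receptor in living human cells. It is maintained in E. coli through a high-copy ColE1/pUC-type origin and an ampicillin resistance gene. The HIV-1-derived portion carries the elements needed for packaging and transduction: flanking LTR sequences (both annotated as truncated LTRs, each preceded by nef-derived sequence), the Ψ packaging signal with a gag fragment, the Rev response element for Rev-dependent nuclear export of the vector RNA, and the cPPT/CTS. The catalogue lists a total size of 9,971 bp, whereas the sequenced record is 9,921 nt, a small discrepancy the record does not explain.

The payload is driven by the human EF-1α core promoter together with its intron A. It encodes an SV40 nuclear localization signal, followed by a fragment of human CDC25B (amino acids 198–338) fused at its C terminus to the monomeric yellow fluorescent protein mVenus. The stated purpose implies that the CDC25B fragment serves as the beta-TrCP-responsive portion, so nuclear mVenus fluorescence would be expected to change with beta-TrCP activity, although the record does not spell out the mechanism. Downstream, an EMCV IRES allows puromycin N-acetyltransferase to be translated from the same transcript, so transduced cells can be selected with puromycin, and a WPRE enhances transcript expression. The construct is suited to generating stable reporter cell lines for live-cell imaging of beta-TrCP activity dynamics.
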