Addgene plasmid #192458: betaTrCP mVenus reporter
Purpose: Fluorescent reporter for beta-TrCP activity in human cells
Depositing lab: Steven Cappell. Depositing organization: National Cancer Institute (NCI). Publication: Revealing beta-TrCP activity dynamics in live cells with a genetically encoded biosensor. Paul D, Kales SC, Cornwell JA, Afifi MM, Rai G, Zakharov A, Simeonov A, Cappell SD. Nat Commun. 2022 Oct 26;13(1):6364. doi: 10.1038/s41467-022-33762-3. PubMed 36289220.
Backbone
  Vector backbone: pLenti
  Backbone manufacturer: n/a
  Backbone size w/o insert (bp): 8765
  Total vector size (bp): 9971
  Vector type: Mammalian Expression, Lentiviral
  Selectable markers: Puromycin
Growth in bacteria
  Bacterial resistance: Ampicillin, 100 μg/mL
  Growth temperature: 30°C
  Growth strain: NEB Stable
  Copy number: Unknown
Gene/Insert
  Gene/Insert name: CDC25B
  Species: H. sapiens (human)
  Insert size (bp): 1206
  Mutation: aa198-338
  GenBank ID: NM_021873.4
  Entrez Gene: CDC25B
  Promoter: EF1alpha
  Tag / fusion protein: mVenus (C terminal on insert); SV40 NLS (N terminal on insert)
  Cloning method: Gibson Cloning
  Sequencing primers: 5′ ttcaggtgtcgtgaggatcc; 3′ agagcggccgccctcgagg
Terms and licenses: Academic/Nonprofit Terms; Industry Terms: Not Available to Industry
How to cite: betaTrCP mVenus reporter was a gift from Steven Cappell (Addgene plasmid # 192458 ; http://n2t.net/addgene:192458 ; RRID:Addgene_192458)
